Addgene plasmid #198335: pGADT7-AP-1 σ1B
Purpose: Expression of GAL4 transcriptional activation domain (AD)-AP-1 σ1B fusion protein in yeast (yeast two-hybrid assays)
Depositing lab: Juan Bonifacino. Depositing organization: National Institute of Child Health and Human Development (NICHD). Publication: The adaptor protein chaperone AAGAB stabilizes AP-4 complex subunits. Mattera R, De Pace R, Bonifacino JS. Mol Biol Cell. 2022 Oct 1;33(12):ar109. doi: 10.1091/mbc.E22-05-0177. Epub 2022 Aug 17. PubMed 35976721.
Backbone
  Vector backbone: pGADT7
  Backbone size w/o insert (bp): 7987
  Total vector size (bp): 8424
  Vector type: Yeast Expression
  Selectable markers: LEU2
Growth in bacteria
  Bacterial resistance: Ampicillin, 100 μg/mL
  Growth temperature: 37°C
  Growth strain: DH5alpha
  Copy number: Unknown
Gene/Insert
  Gene/Insert name: AP-1 σ1B
  Species: H. sapiens (human)
  Insert size (bp): 471
  Mutation: Expresses a LELQMNRRY nonapeptide after the last residue of AP-1 σ1B
  Promoter: ADH1
  Tag / fusion protein: GAL4 transcriptional activation domain (AD) fragment (N terminal on backbone); HA tag (N terminal on backbone); LELQMNRRY nonapeptide (C terminal on insert)
  Cloning method: Restriction Enzyme; 5′ cloning site EcoRI (not destroyed); 3′ cloning site XhoI (not destroyed)
  Sequencing primers: 5′ GAL4 transcriptional activation domain forward; 3′ GAL4 transcriptional activation domain reverse
Terms and licenses: Academic/Nonprofit Terms; Industry Terms: Not Available to Industry
How to cite: pGADT7-AP-1 σ1B was a gift from Juan Bonifacino (Addgene plasmid # 198335 ; http://n2t.net/addgene:198335 ; RRID:Addgene_198335)
