[The description below was written by a language model from this plasmid's Addgene catalogue record and pLannotate feature annotations shown in this document.]
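Description:
pGADT7-AP-1 σ1B is a yeast two-hybrid "prey" plasmid built on the pGADT7 backbone, an E. coli–yeast shuttle vector of about 8.4 kb. In bacteria it replicates from a high-copy ColE1/pUC-type origin and is selected with ampicillin through the β-lactamase gene. In Saccharomyces cerevisiae it is maintained episomally by the 2μ origin and selected by leucine prototrophy through the LEU2 marker, which is expressed from its own promoter. The annotated sequence also shows backbone remnants that have no stated role in this construct, including a lac promoter/operator segment, short lacI, rop and bom fragments, and two loxP sites.

The expression cassette is driven by the yeast ADH1 promoter and closed by the ADH1 terminator. It encodes, in order, an SV40 large T antigen nuclear localization signal, the GAL4 transcriptional activation domain, an HA epitope tag, and the 471 bp human AP-1 σ1B coding sequence (annotated as AP1S2), the small subunit of the clathrin-associated AP-1 adaptor complex involved in sorting at the trans-Golgi network and endosomes. The insert was cloned between EcoRI and XhoI, both sites being retained, and read-through into vector sequence adds a nine-residue peptide after the last σ1B residue. A T7 promoter lies between the activation domain and the HA tag, which in pGADT7-type vectors allows in vitro transcription of the HA-tagged insert without the GAL4 portion.

The plasmid is intended for yeast two-hybrid assays. An interaction between the AD–σ1B fusion and a partner fused to the GAL4 DNA-binding domain reconstitutes a functional activator and switches on reporter genes. The associated study concerns stabilization of adaptor protein complex subunits by the chaperone AAGAB.
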