Features (pLannotate 1.2.2; 25 found; start..end, strand, type, name):
     46..384     +  CDS            YO085_YEAST: Protein predicted: Swiss-Prot protein existence level 4. From Saccharomyces cerevisiae (strain ATCC 204508 / S288c) (Baker's yeast).
    749..1453    +  promoter       ADH1 promoter: S. cerevisiae ADH1; promoter for alcohol dehydrogenase 1
   1499..1518    +  CDS            SV40 NLS (fragment): nuclear localization signal of SV40 (simian virus 40) large T antigen
   1535..1876    +  CDS            GAL4 activation domain: activation domain of the GAL4 transcriptional activator; Saccharomyces cerevisiae GAL4 (truncated)
   1882..1900    +  promoter       T7 promoter: promoter for bacteriophage T7 RNA polymerase
   1919..1945    +  CDS            HA: HA (human influenza hemagglutinin) epitope tag
   1973..2443    +  CDS            AP1S2: AP1S2_HUMAN - Experimental evidence at protein level: Swiss-Prot protein existence level 1. Subunit of clathrin-associated adaptor protein complex 1 that plays a role in protein sorting in the late-Golgi/trans-Golgi network (TGN) and/or endosomes. The AP complexes mediate both the recruitment of clathrin to membranes and the recognition of sorting signals within the cytosolic tails of transmembrane cargo molecules. From Homo sapiens (Human).
   2692..2826    +  CDS            ADH1 (fragment): ADH1_YEAST - Also known as ADC1. Experimental evidence at protein level: Swiss-Prot protein existence level 1. This isozyme preferentially catalyzes the conversion of primary unbranched alcohols to their corresponding aldehydes. Also shows activity toward secondary alcohols. From Saccharomyces cerevisiae (strain ATCC 204508 / S288c) (Baker's yeast).
   2830..3017    +  terminator     ADH1 terminator: S. cerevisiae ADH1; transcription terminator for the S. cerevisiae alcohol dehydrogenase 1 (ADH1) gene
   3134..4228    -  CDS            LEU2: 3-isopropylmalate dehydrogenase, required for leucine biosynthesis; S. cerevisiae LEU2; yeast auxotrophic marker
   4229..4634    -  promoter       LEU2 promoter: S. cerevisiae LEU2
   4700..4716    -  protein_bind   lac operator: The lac repressor binds to the lac operator to inhibit transcription in E. coli. This inhibition can be relieved by adding lactose or isopropyl-β-D-thiogalactopyranoside (IPTG). lac repressor encoded by lacI
   4724..4754    -  promoter       lac promoter: promoter for the E. coli lac operon
   4769..4790    -  protein_bind   CAP binding site: CAP binding activates transcription in the presence of cAMP. E. coli catabolite activator protein
   4803..4844    -  CDS            lacI (fragment): lac repressor; lacI; The lac repressor binds to the lac operator to inhibit transcription in E. coli. This inhibition can be relieved by adding lactose or isopropyl-β-D-thiogalactopyranoside (IPTG).
   4845..4878    -  protein_bind   loxP: Cre-mediated recombination occurs in the 8-bp core sequence (GCATACAT). Cre recombinase
   4956..4989    -  protein_bind   loxP: Cre-mediated recombination occurs in the 8-bp core sequence (GCATACAT). Cre recombinase
   4990..5046    -  CDS            lacI (fragment): lac repressor; lacI; The lac repressor binds to the lac operator to inhibit transcription in E. coli. This inhibition can be relieved by adding lactose or isopropyl-β-D-thiogalactopyranoside (IPTG).
   5229..5817    -  rep_origin     ori: high-copy-number ColE1/pMB1/pBR322/pUC origin of replication
   5988..6848    -  CDS            AmpR: β-lactamase; bla; confers resistance to ampicillin, carbenicillin, and related antibiotics
   6849..6953    -  promoter       AmpR promoter: bla
   7048..7083    +  CDS            rop (fragment): Rop protein, which maintains plasmids at low copy number; rop
   7185..7234    +  misc_feature   bom (fragment): basis of mobility region from pBR322
   7235..8399    +  rep_origin     2μ ori: yeast 2μ plasmid origin of replication
   8400..8420    -  misc_feature   MCS (fragment): pUC18/19 multiple cloning site
>Addgene plasmid #198335 | pGADT7-AP-1 σ1B | addgene full sequence | sequence record 387734 | Addgene NGS Result
CGGGATCGAAGAAATGATGGTAAATGAAATAGGAAATCAAGGAGCATGAAGGCAAAAGACAAATATAAGG
GTCGAACGAAAAATAAAGTGAAAAGTGTTGATATGATGTATTTGGCTTTGCGGCGCCGAAAAAACGAGTT
TACGCAATTGCACAATCATGCTGACTCTGTGGCGGACCCGCGCTCTTGCCGGCCCGGCGATAACGCTGGG
CGTGAGGCTGTGCCCGGCGGAGTTTTTTGCGCCTGCATTTTCCAAGGTTTACCCTGCGCTAAGGGGCGAG
ATTGGAGAAGCAATAAGAATGCCGGTTGGGGTTGCGATGATGACGACCACGACAACTGGTGTCATTATTT
AAGTTGCCGAAAGAACCTGAGTGCATTTGCAACATGAGTATACTAGAAGAATGAGCCAAGACTTGCGAGA
CGCGAGTTTGCCGGTGGTGCGAACAATAGAGCGACCATGACCTTGAAGGTGAGACGCGCATAACCGCTAG
AGTACTTTGAAGAGGAAACAGCAATAGGGTTGCTACCAGTATAAATAGACAGGTACATACAACACTGGAA
ATGGTTGTCTGTTTGAGTACGCTTTCAATTCATTTGGGTGTGCACTTTATTATGTTACAATATGGAAGGG
AACTTTACACTTCTCCTATGCACATATATTAATTAAAGTCCAATGCTAGTAGAGAAGGGGGGTAACACCC
CTCCGCGCTCTTTTCCGATTTTTTTCTAAACCGTGGAATATTTCGGATATCCTTTTGTTGTTTCCGGGTG
TACAATATGGACTTCCTCTTTTCTGGCAACCAAACCCATACATCGGGATTCCTATAATACCTTCGTTGGT
CTCCCTAACATGTAGGTGGCGGAGGGGAGATATACAATAGAACAGATACCAGACAAGACATAATGGGCTA
AACAAGACTACACCAATTACACTGCCTCATTGATGGTGGTACATAACGAACTAATACTGTAGCCCTAGAC
TTGATAGCCATCATCATATCGAAGTTTCACTACCCTTTTTCCATTTGCCATCTATTGAAGTAATAATAGG
CGCATGCAACTTCTTTTCTTTTTTTTTCTTTTCTCTCTCCCCCGTTGTTGTCTCACCATATCCGCAATGA
CAAAAAAATGATGGAAGACACTAAAGGAAAAAATTAACGACAAAGACAGCACCAACAGATGTCGTTGTTC
CAGAGCTGATGAGGGGTATCTCGAAGCACACGAAACTTTTTCCTTCCTTCATTCACGCACACTACTCTCT
AATGAGCAACGGTATACGGCCTTCCTTCCAGTTACTTGAATTTGAAATAAAAAAAAGTTTGCTGTCTTGC
TATCAAGTATAAATAGACCTGCAATTATTAATCTTTTGTTTCCTCGTCATTGTTCTCGTTCCCTTTCTTC
CTTGTTTCTTTTTCTGCACAATATTTCAAGCTATACCAAGCATACAATCAACTCCAAGCTTTGCAAAGAT
GGATAAAGCGGAATTAATTCCCGAGCCTCCAAAAAAGAAGAGAAAGGTCGAATTGGGTACCGCCGCCAAT
TTTAATCAAAGTGGGAATATTGCTGATAGCTCATTGTCCTTCACTTTCACTAACAGTAGCAACGGTCCGA
ACCTCATAACAACTCAAACAAATTCTCAAGCGCTTTCACAACCAATTGCCTCCTCTAACGTTCATGATAA
CTTCATGAATAATGAAATCACGGCTAGTAAAATTGATGATGGTAATAATTCAAAACCACTGTCACCTGGT
TGGACGGACCAAACTGCGTATAACGCGTTTGGAATCACTACAGGGATGTTTAATACCACTACAATGGATG
ATGTATATAACTATCTATTCGATGATGAAGATACCCCACCAAACCCAAAAAAAGAGATCTTTAATACGAC
TCACTATAGGGCGAGCGCCGCCATGGAGTACCCATACGACGTACCAGATTACGCTCATATGGCCATGGAG
GCCAGTGAATTCATGCAGTTTATGTTGCTTTTTAGTCGTCAGGGAAAGCTTCGACTGCAAAAATGGTATG
TCCCACTATCAGACAAAGAGAAGAAAAAGATCACAAGAGAACTTGTTCAGACCGTTTTAGCACGGAAACC
TAAAATGTGCAGCTTCCTTGAGTGGCGAGATCTGAAGATTGTTTACAAAAGATATGCTAGTCTGTATTTT
TGCTGTGCTATTGAGGATCAGGACAATGAACTAATTACCCTGGAAATAATTCATCGTTATGTGGAATTAC
TTGACAAGTATTTCGGCAGTGTCTGTGAACTAGATATCATCTTTAATTTTGAGAAGGCTTATTTTATTTT
GGATGAGTTTCTTTTGGGAGGGGAAGTTCAGGAAACATCCAAGAAAAATGTCCTTAAAGCAATTGAGCAG
GCTGATCTACTGCAGGAGGAAGCTGAAACCCCACGTAGTGTTCTTGAAGAAATTGGACTGACACTCGAGC
TGCAGATGAATCGTAGATACTGAAAAACCCCGCAAGTTCACTTCAACTGTGCATCGTGCACCATCTCAAT
TTCTTTCATTTATACATCGTTTTGCCTTCTTTTATGTAACTATACTCCTCTAAGTTTCAATCTTGGCCAT
GTAACCTCTGATCTATAGAATTTTTTAAATGACTAGAATTAATGCCCATCTTTTTTTTGGACCTAAATTC
TTCATGAAAATATATTACGAGGGCTTATTCAGAAGCTTTGGACTTCTTCGCCAGAGGTTTGGTCAAGTCT
CCAATCAAGGTTGTCGGCTTGTCTACCTTGCCAGAAATTTACGAAAAGATGGAAAAGGGTCAAATCGTTG
GTAGATACGTTGTTGACACTTCTAAATAAGCGAATTTCTTATGATTTATGATTTTTATTATTAAATAAGT
TATAAAAAAAATAAGTGTATACAAATTTTAAAGTGACTCTTAGGTTTTAAAACGAAAATTCTTATTCTTG
AGTAACTCTTTCCTGTAGGTCAGGTTGCTTTCTCAGGTATAGCATGAGGTCGCTCTTATTGACCACACCT
CTACCGGCCGGTCGAAATTCCCCTACCCTATGAACATATTCCATTTTGTAATTTCGTGTCGTTTCTATTA
TGAATTTCATTTATAAAGTTTATGTACAAATATCATAAAAAAAGAGAATCTTTTTAAGCAAGGATTTTCT
TAACTTCTTCGGCGACAGCATCACCGACTTCGGTGGTACTGTTGGAACCACCTAAATCACCAGTTCTGAT
ACCTGCATCCAAAACCTTTTTAACTGCATCTTCAATGGCCTTACCTTCTTCAGGCAAGTTCAATGACAAT
TTCAACATCATTGCAGCAGACAAGATAGTGGCGATAGGGTTGACCTTATTCTTTGGCAAATCTGGAGCAG
AACCGTGGCATGGTTCGTACAAACCAAATGCGGTGTTCTTGTCTGGCAAAGAGGCCAAGGACGCAGATGG
CAACAAACCCAAGGAACCTGGGATAACGGAGGCTTCATCGGAGATGATATCACCAAACATGTTGCTGGTG
ATTATAATACCATTTAGGTGGGTTGGGTTCTTAACTAGGATCATGGCGGCAGAATCAATCAATTGATGTT
GAACCTTCAATGTAGGAAATTCGTTCTTGATGGTTTCCTCCACAGTTTTTCTCCATAATCTTGAAGAGGC
CAAAACATTAGCTTTATCCAAGGACCAAATAGGCAATGGTGGCTCATGTTGTAGGGCCATGAAAGCGGCC
ATTCTTGTGATTCTTTGCACTTCTGGAACGGTGTATTGTTCACTATCCCAAGCGACACCATCACCATCGT
CTTCCTTTCTCTTACCAAAGTAAATACCTCCCACTAATTCTCTGACAACAACGAAGTCAGTACCTTTAGC
AAATTGTGGCTTGATTGGAGATAAGTCTAAAAGAGAGTCGGATGCAAAGTTACATGGTCTTAAGTTGGCG
TACAATTGAAGTTCTTTACGGATTTTTAGTAAACCTTGTTCAGGTCTAACACTACCTGTACCCCATTTAG
GACCACCCACAGCACCTAACAAAACGGCATCAGCCTTCTTGGAGGCTTCCAGCGCCTCATCTGGAAGTGG
GACACCTGTAGCTTCGATAGCAGCACCACCAATTAAATGATTTTCGAAATCGAACTTGACATTGGAACGA
ACATCAGAAATAGCTTTAAGAACCTTAATGGCTTCGGCTGTGATTTCTTGACCAACGTGGTCACCTGGCA
AAACGACGATCTTCTTAGGGGCAGACATTAGAATGGTATATCCTTGAAATATATATATATATTGCTGAAA
TGTAAAAGGTAAGAAAAGTTAGAAAGTAAGACGATTGCTAACCACCTATTGGAAAAAACAATAGGTCCTT
AAATAATATTGTCAACTTCAAGTATTGTGATGCAAGCATTTAGTCATGAACGCTTCTCTATTCTATATGA
AAAGCCGGTTCCGGCGCTCTCACCTTTCCTTTTTCTCCCAATTTTTCAGTTGAAAAAGGTATATGCGTCA
GGCGACCTCTGAAATTAACAAAAAATTTCCAGTCATCGAATTTGATTCTGTGCGATAGCGCCCCTGTGTG
TTCTCGTTATGTTGAGGAAAAAAATAATGGTTGCTAAGAGATTCGAACTCTTGCATCTTACGATACCTGA
GTATTCCCACAGTTGGGGGATCTCGACTCTAGCTAGAGGATCAATTCGTAATCATGTCATAGCTGTTTCC
TGTGTGAAATTGTTATCCGCTCACAATTCCACACAACATACGAGCCGGAAGCATAAAGTGTAAAGCCTGG
GGTGCCTAATGAGTGAGCTAACTCACATTAATTGCGTTGCGCTCACTGCCCGCTTTCCAGTCGGGAAACC
TGTCGTGCCAGCTGATAACTTCGTATAATGTATGCTATACGAAGTTATTAGGTCTGAAGAGGAGTTTACG
TCCAGCCAAGCTAGCTTGGCTGCAGGTCGAGCGGCCGCGATCCGGAACCCTTAATATAACTTCGTATAAT
GTATGCTATACGAAGTTATCAGCTGCATTAATGAATCGGCCAACGCGCGGGGAGAGGCGGTTTGCGTATT
GGGCGCTCTTCCGCTTCCTCGCTCACTGACTCGCTGCGCTCGGTCGTTCGGCTGCGGCGAGCGGTATCAG
CTCACTCAAAGGCGGTAATACGGTTATCCACAGAATCAGGGGATAACGCAGGAAAGAACATGTGAGCAAA
AGGCCAGCAAAAGGCCAGGAACCGTAAAAAGGCCGCGTTGCTGGCGTTTTTCCATAGGCTCCGCCCCCCT
GACGAGCATCACAAAAATCGACGCTCAAGTCAGAGGTGGCGAAACCCGACAGGACTATAAAGATACCAGG
CGTTTCCCCCTGGAAGCTCCCTCGTGCGCTCTCCTGTTCCGACCCTGCCGCTTACCGGATACCTGTCCGC
CTTTCTCCCTTCGGGAAGCGTGGCGCTTTCTCATAGCTCACGCTGTAGGTATCTCAGTTCGGTGTAGGTC
GTTCGCTCCAAGCTGGGCTGTGTGCACGAACCCCCCGTTCAGCCCGACCGCTGCGCCTTATCCGGTAACT
ATCGTCTTGAGTCCAACCCGGTAAGACACGACTTATCGCCACTGGCAGCAGCCACTGGTAACAGGATTAG
CAGAGCGAGGTATGTAGGCGGTGCTACAGAGTTCTTGAAGTGGTGGCCTAACTACGGCTACACTAGAAGA
ACAGTATTTGGTATCTGCGCTCTGCTGAAGCCAGTTACCTTCGGAAAAAGAGTTGGTAGCTCTTGATCCG
GCAAACAAACCACCGCTGGTAGCGGTGGTTTTTTTGTTTGCAAGCAGCAGATTACGCGCAGAAAAAAAGG
ATCTCAAGAAGATCCTTTGATCTTTTCTACGGGGTCTGACGCTCAGTGGAACGAAAACTCACGTTAAGGG
ATTTTGGTCATGAGATTATCAAAAAGGATCTTCACCTAGATCCTTTTAAATTAAAAATGAAGTTTTAAAT
CAATCTAAAGTATATATGAGTAAACTTGGTCTGACAGTTACCAATGCTTAATCAGTGAGGCACCTATCTC
AGCGATCTGTCTATTTCGTTCATCCATAGTTGCCTGACTCCCCGTCGTGTAGATAACTACGATACGGGAG
GGCTTACCATCTGGCCCCAGTGCTGCAATGATACCGCGAGACCCACGCTCACCGGCTCCAGATTTATCAG
CAATAAACCAGCCAGCCGGAAGGGCCGAGCGCAGAAGTGGTCCTGCAACTTTATCCGCCTCCATCCAGTC
TATTAATTGTTGCCGGGAAGCTAGAGTAAGTAGTTCGCCAGTTAATAGTTTGCGCAACGTTGTTGCCATT
GCTACAGGCATCGTGGTGTCACGCTCGTCGTTTGGTATGGCTTCATTCAGCTCCGGTTCCCAACGATCAA
GGCGAGTTACATGATCCCCCATGTTGTGCAAAAAAGCGGTTAGCTCCTTCGGTCCTCCGATCGTTGTCAG
AAGTAAGTTGGCCGCAGTGTTATCACTCATGGTTATGGCAGCACTGCATAATTCTCTTACTGTCATGCCA
TCCGTAAGATGCTTTTCTGTGACTGGTGAGTACTCAACCAAGTCATTCTGAGAATAGTGTATGCGGCGAC
CGAGTTGCTCTTGCCCGGCGTCAATACGGGATAATACCGCGCCACATAGCAGAACTTTAAAAGTGCTCAT
CATTGGAAAACGTTCTTCGGGGCGAAAACTCTCAAGGATCTTACCGCTGTTGAGATCCAGTTCGATGTAA
CCCACTCGTGCACCCAACTGATCTTCAGCATCTTTTACTTTCACCAGCGTTTCTGGGTGAGCAAAAACAG
GAAGGCAAAATGCCGCAAAAAAGGGAATAAGGGCGACACGGAAATGTTGAATACTCATACTCTTCCTTTT
TCAATATTATTGAAGCATTTATCAGGGTTATTGTCTCATGAGCGGATACATATTTGAATGTATTTAGAAA
AATAAACAAATAGGGGTTCCGCGCACATTTCCCCGAAAAGTGCCACCTGACGTCTAAGAAACCATTATTA
TCATGACATTAACCTATAAAAATAGGCGTATCACGAGGCCCTTTCGTCTCGCGCGTTTCGGTGATGACGG
TGAAAACCTCTGACACATGCAGCTCCCGGAGACGGTCACAGCTTGTCTGTAAGCGGATGCCGGGAGCAGA
CAAGCCCGTCAGGGCGCGTCAGCGGGTGTTGGCGGGTGTCGGGGCTGGCTTAACTATGCGGCATCAGAGC
AGATTGTACTGAGAGTGCACCATAACGCATTTAAGCATAAACACGCACTATGCCGTTCTTCTCATGTATA
TATATATACAGGCAACACGCAGATATAGGTGCGACGTGAACAGTGAGCTGTATGTGCGCAGCTCGCGTTG
CATTTTCGGAAGCGCTCGTTTTCGGAAACGCTTTGAAGTTCCTATTCCGAAGTTCCTATTCTCTAGCTAG
AAAGTATAGGAACTTCAGAGCGCTTTTGAAAACCAAAAGCGCTCTGAAGACGCACTTTCAAAAAACCAAA
AACGCACCGGACTGTAACGAGCTACTAAAATATTGCGAATACCGCTTCCACAAACATTGCTCAAAAGTAT
CTCTTTGCTATATATCTCTGTGCTATATCCCTATATAACCTACCCATCCACCTTTCGCTCCTTGAACTTG
CATCTAAACTCGACCTCTACATTTTTTATGTTTATCTCTAGTATTACTCTTTAGACAAAAAAATTGTAGT
AAGAACTATTCATAGAGTGAATCGAAAACAATACGAAAATGTAAACATTTCCTATACGTAGTATATAGAG
ACAAAATAGAAGAAACCGTTCATAATTTTCTGACCAATGAAGAATCATCAACGCTATCACTTTCTGTTCA
CAAAGTATGCGCAATCCACATCGGTATAGAATATAATCGGGGATGCCTTTATCTTGAAAAAATGCACCCG
CAGCTTCGCTAGTAATCAGTAAACGCGGGAAGTGGAGTCAGGCTTTTTTTATGGAAGAGAAAATAGACAC
CAAAGTAGCCTTCTTCTAACCTTAACGGACCTACAGTGCAAAAAGTTATCAAGAGACTGCATTATAGAGC
GCACAAAGGAGAAAAAAAGTAATCTAAGATGCTTTGTTAGAAAAATAGCGCTCTCGGGATGCATTTTTGT
AGAACAAAAAAGAAGTATAGATTCTTTGTTGGTAAAATAGCGCTCTCGCGTTGCATTTCTGTTCTGTAAA
AATGCAGCTCAGATTCTTTGTTTGAAAAATTAGCGCTCTCGCGTTGCATTTTTGTTTTACAAAAATGAAG
CACAGATTCTTCGTTGGTAAAATAGCGCTTTCGCGTTGCATTTCTGTTCTGTAAAAATGCAGCTCAGATT
CTTTGTTTGAAAAATTAGCGCTCTCGCGTTGCATTTTTGTTCTACAAAATGAAGCACAGATGCTTCGTTG
CTTGCATGCCTGCAGGTCGAGATC
