>Addgene plasmid #198335 | pGADT7-AP-1 σ1B | depositor partial sequence | sequence record 384272 | Full insert sequence and in frame cloning confirmed by sequencing
CTATTCGATGATGAAGATACCCCACCAAACCCAAAAAAAGAGATCTTTAATACGACTCACTATAGGGCGA
GCGCCGCCATGGAGTACCCATACGACGTACCAGATTACGCTCATATGGCCATGGAGGCCAGTGAATTCAT
GCAGTTTATGTTGCTTTTTAGTCGTCAGGGAAAGCTTCGACTGCAAAAATGGTATGTCCCACTATCAGAC
AAAGAGAAGAAAAAGATCACAAGAGAACTTGTTCAGACCGTTTTAGCACGGAAACCTAAAATGTGCAGCT
TCCTTGAGTGGCGAGATCTGAAGATTGTTTACAAAAGATATGCTAGTCTGTATTTTTGCTGTGCTATTGA
GGATCAGGACAATGAACTAATTACCCTGGAAATAATTCATCGTTATGTGGAATTACTTGACAAGTATTTC
GGCAGTGTCTGTGAACTAGATATCATCTTTAATTTTGAGAAGGCTTATTTTATTTTGGATGAGTTTCTTT
TGGGAGGGGAAGTTCAGGAAACATCCAAGAAAAATGTCCTTAAAGCAATTGAGCAGGCTGATCTACTGCA
GGAGGAAGCTGAAACCCCACGTAGTGTTCTTGAAGAAATTGGACTGACACTCGAGCTGCAGATGAATCGT
AGATACTGAAAAACCCCGCAAGTTCACTTCAACTGTGCATCGTGCACCATC
